>Addgene plasmid #234448 | pAAV-CAG-flex-iGluSnFR4f-PDGFR-WPRE | addgene full sequence | sequence record 465743 | Addgene NGS Result
GTTGGGAAGGGCGATCGGTGCGGGCCTCTTCGCTATTACGCCAGCTGCGCGCTCGCTCGCTCACTGAGGC
CGCCCGGGCAAAGCCCGGGCGTCGGGCGACCTTTGGTCGCCCGGCCTCAGTGAGCGAGCGAGCGCGCAGA
GAGGGAGTGGCCAACTCCATCACTAGGGGTTCCTTGTAGTTAATGATTAACCCGCCATGCTACTTATCTA
CGTAGCCATGCTCTAGGAAGAGTACCATTGACGTCAATAATGACGTATGTTCCCATAGTAACGCCAATAG
GGACTTTCCATTGACGTCAATGGGTGGAGTATTTACGGTAAACTGCCCACTTGGCAGTACATCAAGTGTA
TCATATGCCAAGTACGCCCCCTATTGACGTCAATGACGGTAAATGGCCCGCCTGGCATTATGCCCAGTAC
ATGACCTTATGGGACTTTCCTACTTGGCAGTACATCTACGTATTAGTCATCGCTATTACCATGGTCGAGG
TGAGCCCCACGTTCTGCTTCACTCTCCCCATCTCCCCCCCCTCCCCACCCCCAATTTTGTATTTATTTAT
TTTTTAATTATTTTGTGCAGCGATGGGGGCGGGGGGGGGGGGGGGGCGCGCGCCAGGCGGGGCGGGGCGG
GGCGAGGGGCGGGGCGGGGCGAGGCGGAGAGGTGCGGCGGCAGCCAATCAGAGCGGCGCGCTCCGAAAGT
TTCCTTTTATGGCGAGGCGGCGGCGGCGGCGGCCCTATAAAAAGCGAAGCGCGCGGCGGGCGGGAGTCGC
TGCGCGCTGCCTTCGCCCCGTGCCCCGCTCCGCCGCCGCCTCGCGCCGCCCGCCCCGGCTCTGACTGACC
GCGTTACTCCCACAGGTGAGCGGGCGGGACGGCCCTTCTCCTCCGGGCTGTAATTAGCGCTTGGTTTAAT
GACGGCTTGTTTCTTTTCTGTGGCTGCGTGAAAGCCTTGAGGGGCTCCGGGAGGGCCCTTTGTGCGGGGG
GAGCGGCTCGGGGCTGTCCGCGGGGGGACGGCTGCCTTCGGGGGGGACGGGGCAGGGCGGGGTTCGGCTT
CTGGCGTGTGACCGGCGGCTCTAGAGCCTCTGCTAACCATGTTCATGCCTTCTTCTTTTTCCTACAGCTC
CTGGGCAACGTGCTGGTTATTGTGCTGTCTCATCATTTTGGCAAAGAATTGGATCCCCATAACTTCGTAT
AAAGTATCCTATACGAAGTTATATCAAAATAGGAAGACCAATGCTTCACCATCGACCCGAATTGCCAAGC
ATCACCATCGACCCATAACTTCGTATAATGTATGCTATACGAAGTTATACTAGAGCTTTCAACGTGGCTT
CTTCTGCCAAAGCATGATGAGGATGATAAGGGAGATGATGGTGAGCACCACCAGGGCCAGGATGGCTGAG
ATCACCACCACCTTAAAGGGCAAGGAGTGTGGCACCACGATGACCTCCTGCGTGTCCTGGCCCACAGCAT
TCAGATCCTCTTCTGAGATGAGTTTTTGTTCGTCGACCTGCAGTTTCAGTGCCTTGTCATTCGGTTCTTT
GAACAGTGCTTTCATTTCGTCTGACAGTTCGAAATTCATGACCAGGGGGTTGTTAAAGTTGTACTCCAGC
TTGTGCCCCAGGATGTTGCCGTCCTCCTTGAAGTCGATGCCCTTTAGCTCGATGCGGTTCACCAGGGTGT
CGCCCTCTAACTTCACCTCGGCGCGGGTCTTGTAGGTTCCGTCGTCCTTGAAGCTGATGGTGCGCTCCTG
GACGTAGCCTTCGGGCATGGCGGACTTGAAGAAGTCGTGCTGCTTCATGTGGTCGGGGTAGCGGGCGAAG
CACTGCACGCCGTAGCTCAGGGTGGTCACGAGGGTGGGCCAGGGCACGGGCAGCTTGCCGGTGGTGCAGA
TGAACTTCAGGGTTAGCTTGCCGTTGGTGGCATCGCCCTCGCCCTCGCCGCGCACGCTGAACTTGTGGCC
GTTTACGTCGCCGTCCAGCTCGACCAGGATGGGCACCACCCCGGTGAACAGCTCCTCGCCCTTGCTCATG
CTCCCTCCGGTACCGCCCTTGTACAGCTCGTCCATGCCGAGAGAGTTCCCGGTGGCGGTCACGAACTCCA
GCAGGACCATGTGATCGCGCTTCTCGTTGGGGTCTTTGCTCAGCACGGACTGATAGCTCAGGTAGTGGTT
GTCGGGCAGCAGCACGGGGCCGTCGCCGATGGGGGTGTTCTGCTGGTAGTGGTCGGCGAGCTGCACGCTG
CCGTCCTCCACGTTGTGGTGGATGAAGAAGTTCGCCTTGATGCCGTTCTTCTGCTTGTCGGCGGTGATAT
AGACCGTGTGGTTCACCAGAATTGGATTTTTGAACCACTTATCAAACCATTTTTCCGCTTCACCGGAGGT
CTGCACCTGAGCGATGGTGTCATCCATCAGCTTTTTGAACTGCGGATCATCTTTACGCAACATACAACCG
TAGGCCTCCTGAGACTGCGGCTTGCCGACGATTTCCCAGTCGTCTGGTTTCTTCGCTTTCGCACGTTCAC
CGGCCAGCAGTACGTCATCCATCATAAAGGCAACGGCACGACCGCTTTCCAGGGTGCGGAAAGAGTCACC
GTGATCTTTGGCGCTGATGATGCGCATATTCATTTTTTGCTCTTCATTCAGTTTGTTGAGCAAAACTTCA
GAGGTAGTGCCGGAAGTGACGACTACGGCTTTGTCTTTCAGGTTGGCAAAATCTTTGATATCGCCACCCT
TTTTGGTCAACAGGCGCGTACCGACCACGAAAATAGTGTCAGAGAAAGCCGCGAATTTTTGGCGTTCGAC
GTTGTTGGTGGTAGAACCACATTCAAAATCGTAAGTGCCGTTTTGCAGTAGTGGAATACGGTTTTGTGAA
GTAATCGGAATCAGTTTTACCTGCAAGTCCGGTTTGTTGAGTTTCTTTTTCACTGCTTCAACAATGGCGT
TGGAGTATTCCTGCGAGTAACCCACCACTTTGTGCTGACTGTCTTGATAAGAGAAAGGCACTGAAGAGTC
ACGGTGACCGACGACAATCACACCGTTTTTGGCGATTTTGTCCAGCGTGCTGCCTGCGGCGGATCCGTCA
CCAGTGGAACCTGGAACCCAGAGCAGCAGTACCCATAGCAGGAGTGTGTCTGTCTCCATGGTGGCGGATC
CTAGTATAACTTCGTATAGGATACTTTATACGAAGTTATCATTGGGATTCTTCCTATTTTGATCCAAGCA
TCACCATCGACCCTCTAGTCCAGATCTCACCATCGACCCATAACTTCGTATAGCATACATTATACGAAGT
TATGTCCCTCGAAGAGGTTCGAATTCGATATCAAGCTTATCGATAATCAACCTCTGGATTACAAAATTTG
TGAAAGATTGACTGGTATTCTTAACTATGTTGCTCCTTTTACGCTATGTGGATACGCTGCTTTAATGCCT
TTGTATCATGCTATTGCTTCCCGTATGGCTTTCATTTTCTCCTCCTTGTATAAATCCTGGTTGCTGTCTC
TTTATGAGGAGTTGTGGCCCGTTGTCAGGCAACGTGGCGTGGTGTGCACTGTGTTTGCTGACGCAACCCC
CACTGGTTGGGGCATTGCCACCACCTGTCAGCTCCTTTCCGGGACTTTCGCTTTCCCCCTCCCTATTGCC
ACGGCGGAACTCATCGCCGCCTGCCTTGCCCGCTGCTGGACAGGGGCTCGGCTGTTGGGCACTGACAATT
CCGTGGTGTTGTCGGGGAAATCATCGTCCTTTCCTTGGCTGCTCGCCTGTGTTGCCACCTGGATTCTGCG
CGGGACGTCCTTCTGCTACGTCCCTTCGGCCCTCAATCCAGCGGACCTTCCTTCCCGCGGCCTGCTGCCG
GCTCTGCGGCCTCTTCCGCGTCTTCGCCTTCGCCCTCAGACGAGTCGGATCTCCCTTTGGGCCGCCTCCC
CGCATCGATACCGTCGACCCGGGCGGCCGCTTCGAGCAGACATGATAAGATACATTGATGAGTTTGGACA
AACCACAACTAGAATGCAGTGAAAAAAATGCTTTATTTGTGAAATTTGTGATGCTATTGCTTTATTTGTA
ACCATTATAAGCTGCAATAAACAAGTTAACAACAACAATTGCATTCATTTTATGTTTCAGGTTCAGGGGG
AGATGTGGGAGGTTTTTTAAAGCAAGTAAAACCTCTACAAATGTGGTAAAATCGATAAGGATCTTCCTAG
AGCATGGCTACGTAGATAAGTAGCATGGCGGGTTAATCATTAACTACAAGGAACCCCTAGTGATGGAGTT
GGCCACTCCCTCTCTGCGCGCTCGCTCGCTCACTGAGGCCGCCCGGGCTTTGCCCGGGCGGCCTCAGTGA
GCGAGCGAGCGCGCAGCTGCATTAATGAATCGGCCAACGCGCGGGGAGAGGCGGTTTGCGTATTGGGCGC
TCTTCCGCTTCCTCGCTCACTGACTCGCTGCGCTCGGTCGTTCGGCTGCGGCGAGCGGTATCAGCTCACT
CAAAGGCGGTAATACGGTTATCCACAGAATCAGGGGATAACGCAGGAAAGAACATGTGAGCAAAAGGCCA
GCAAAAGGCCAGGAACCGTAAAAAGGCCGCGTTGCTGGCGTTTTTCCATAGGCTCCGCCCCCCTGACGAG
CATCACAAAAATCGACGCTCAAGTCAGAGGTGGCGAAACCCGACAGGACTATAAAGATACCAGGCGTTTC
CCCCTGGAAGCTCCCTCGTGCGCTCTCCTGTTCCGACCCTGCCGCTTACCGGATACCTGTCCGCCTTTCT
CCCTTCGGGAAGCGTGGCGCTTTCTCATAGCTCACGCTGTAGGTATCTCAGTTCGGTGTAGGTCGTTCGC
TCCAAGCTGGGCTGTGTGCACGAACCCCCCGTTCAGCCCGACCGCTGCGCCTTATCCGGTAACTATCGTC
TTGAGTCCAACCCGGTAAGACACGACTTATCGCCACTGGCAGCAGCCACTGGTAACAGGATTAGCAGAGC
GAGGTATGTAGGCGGTGCTACAGAGTTCTTGAAGTGGTGGCCTAACTACGGCTACACTAGAAGAACAGTA
TTTGGTATCTGCGCTCTGCTGAAGCCAGTTACCTTCGGAAAAAGAGTTGGTAGCTCTTGATCCGGCAAAC
AAACCACCGCTGGTAGCGGTGGTTTTTTTGTTTGCAAGCAGCAGATTACGCGCAGAAAAAAAGGATCTCA
AGAAGATCCTTTGATCTTTTCTACGGGGTCTGACGCTCAGTGGAACGAAAACTCACGTTAAGGGATTTTG
GTCATGAGATTATCAAAAAGGATCTTCACCTAGATCCTTTTAAATTAAAAATGAAGTTTTAAATCAATCT
AAAGTATATATGAGTAAACTTGGTCTGACAGTTACCAATGCTTAATCAGTGAGGCACCTATCTCAGCGAT
CTGTCTATTTCGTTCATCCATAGTTGCCTGACTCCCCGTCGTGTAGATAACTACGATACGGGAGGGCTTA
CCATCTGGCCCCAGTGCTGCAATGATACCGCGAGACCCACGCTCACCGGCTCCAGATTTATCAGCAATAA
ACCAGCCAGCCGGAAGGGCCGAGCGCAGAAGTGGTCCTGCAACTTTATCCGCCTCCATCCAGTCTATTAA
TTGTTGCCGGGAAGCTAGAGTAAGTAGTTCGCCAGTTAATAGTTTGCGCAACGTTGTTGCCATTGCTACA
GGCATCGTGGTGTCACGCTCGTCGTTTGGTATGGCTTCATTCAGCTCCGGTTCCCAACGATCAAGGCGAG
TTACATGATCCCCCATGTTGTGCAAAAAAGCGGTTAGCTCCTTCGGTCCTCCGATCGTTGTCAGAAGTAA
GTTGGCCGCAGTGTTATCACTCATGGTTATGGCAGCACTGCATAATTCTCTTACTGTCATGCCATCCGTA
AGATGCTTTTCTGTGACTGGTGAGTACTCAACCAAGTCATTCTGAGAATAGTGTATGCGGCGACCGAGTT
GCTCTTGCCCGGCGTCAATACGGGATAATACCGCGCCACATAGCAGAACTTTAAAAGTGCTCATCATTGG
AAAACGTTCTTCGGGGCGAAAACTCTCAAGGATCTTACCGCTGTTGAGATCCAGTTCGATGTAACCCACT
CGTGCACCCAACTGATCTTCAGCATCTTTTACTTTCACCAGCGTTTCTGGGTGAGCAAAAACAGGAAGGC
AAAATGCCGCAAAAAAGGGAATAAGGGCGACACGGAAATGTTGAATACTCATACTCTTCCTTTTTCAATA
TTATTGAAGCATTTATCAGGGTTATTGTCTCATGAGCGGATACATATTTGAATGTATTTAGAAAAATAAA
CAAATAGGGGTTCCGCGCACATTTCCCCGAAAAGTGCCACCTAAATTGTAAGCGTTAATATTTTGTTAAA
ATTCGCGTTAAATTTTTGTTAAATCAGCTCATTTTTTAACCAATAGGCCGAAATCGGCAAAATCCCTTAT
AAATCAAAAGAATAGACCGAGATAGGGT
[37 nt withheld, positions 6469-6505]
AAAGAACGTGGACTCCAACGTCAAAGG
[49 nt withheld, positions 6533-6581]
T
[91 nt withheld, positions 6583-6673]
G
[124 nt withheld, positions 6675-6798]
CCCATTCGCCATTCAGGCTGCGCAACT
Features (pLannotate 1.2.2; 27 found; start..end, strand, type, name):
     42..174     -  repeat_region  AAV2 ITR (fragment): inverted terminal repeat of adeno-associated virus serotype 2 inverted
    235..483     +  enhancer       CMV enhancer (fragment): human cytomegalovirus immediate early enhancer
    485..762     +  promoter       chicken β-actin promoter: No description available
    763..898     +  intron         hybrid intron (fragment): hybrid between chicken β-actin (CBA) and minute virus of mice (MMV) introns (Gray et al., 2011)
    987..1117    +  intron         chimeric intron (fragment): chimera between introns from chicken β-actin and rabbit β-globin
   1115..1180    +  CDS            HBB (fragment): HBB_LEPEU - Experimental evidence at protein level: Swiss-Prot protein existence level 1. Involved in oxygen transport from the lung to the various peripheral tissues. From Lepus europaeus (European hare).
   1179..1212    -  protein_bind   lox2272: Cre-mediated recombination occurs in the 8-bp core sequence (GGATACTT). lox2272 sites are compatible with each other, but incompatible with loxP or loxN sites (Lee and Saito, 1988). Cre recombinase
   1275..1308    -  protein_bind   loxP: Cre-mediated recombination occurs in the 8-bp core sequence (GCATACAT). Cre recombinase
   1322..1468    -  CDS            PDGFRβ TM domain: transmembrane domain from platelet derived growth factor receptor beta
   1517..1597    -  CDS            gltI (fragment): GLTI_SALTY - Protein inferred from homology: Swiss-Prot protein existence level 3. Part of the ABC transporter complex GltIJKL involved in glutamate and aspartate uptake. Binds to both glutamate and aspartate. From Salmonella typhimurium (strain LT2 / SGSC1412 / ATCC 700720).
   1598..2314    -  CDS            cEGFP: cEGFP is a basic (constitutively fluorescent) green fluorescent protein published in 2008, derived from Aequorea victoria.
   2330..3070    -  CDS            gltI (fragment): GLTI_ECOLI - Also known as ybeJ, yzzK. Experimental evidence at protein level: Swiss-Prot protein existence level 1. Part of the ABC transporter complex GltIJKL involved in glutamate and aspartate uptake. Binds to both glutamate and aspartate. From Escherichia coli (strain K12).
   3077..3139    -  sig_peptide    Igκ leader: leader sequence from mouse immunoglobulin κ light chain
   3156..3189    +  protein_bind   lox2272: Cre-mediated recombination occurs in the 8-bp core sequence (GGATACTT). lox2272 sites are compatible with each other, but incompatible with loxP or loxN sites (Lee and Saito, 1988). Cre recombinase
   3260..3293    +  protein_bind   loxP: Cre-mediated recombination occurs in the 8-bp core sequence (GCATACAT). Cre recombinase
   3311..3335    +  misc_feature   MCS (fragment): pBluescript multiple cloning site
   3335..3923    +  misc_feature   WPRE: woodchuck hepatitis virus posttranscriptional regulatory element
   3966..4087    -  polyA_signal   SV40 poly(A) signal: SV40 polyadenylation signal
   4110..4178    -  CDS            large T antigen (fragment): large T antigen from SV40 (simian virus 40)
   4249..4311    +  repeat_region  AAV2 ITR (fragment): inverted terminal repeat of adeno-associated virus serotype 2 inverted
   4329..4356    -  repeat_region  AAV2 ITR (fragment): inverted terminal repeat of adeno-associated virus serotype 2 inverted
   4354..4410    -  CDS            lacI (fragment): lac repressor; lacI; The lac repressor binds to the lac operator to inhibit transcription in E. coli. This inhibition can be relieved by adding lactose or isopropyl-β-D-thiogalactopyranoside (IPTG).
   4593..5181    -  rep_origin     ori: high-copy-number ColE1/pMB1/pBR322/pUC origin of replication
   5352..6212    -  CDS            AmpR: β-lactamase; bla; confers resistance to ampicillin, carbenicillin, and related antibiotics
   6213..6317    -  promoter       AmpR promoter: bla
   6370..6798    -  rep_origin     f1 ori (sequence partly withheld): f1 bacteriophage origin of replication; arrow indicates direction of (+) strand synthesis
   6803..47      -  CDS            lacZα (fragment) (across the origin): LacZα fragment of β-galactosidase; lacZ fragment
