[The description below was written by a language model from this plasmid's Addgene catalogue record and pLannotate feature annotations shown in this document.]
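Description:
pAAV-CAG-flex-iGluSnFR4f-PDGFR-WPRE is an AAV transfer plasmid (6,825 nt in the sequenced record) for Cre-dependent mammalian expression of a genetically encoded fluorescent glutamate sensor. It is built on the pAAV-CAG-FLEX backbone. In bacteria it is maintained as a high-copy plasmid through a ColE1/pUC-type origin and selected with ampicillin via the β-lactamase gene; an f1 origin is also present. AAV2 inverted terminal repeats flank the expression cassette so that it can be packaged into recombinant AAV particles. The ITRs are annotated only as fragments, which is common for these structured repeats, and the depositor flags ITR integrity as a concern during propagation.

The cassette is driven by the CAG promoter (CMV enhancer, chicken β-actin promoter and a chimeric β-actin/β-globin intron). Downstream, the 1,821 bp iGluSnFR4f-PDGFR coding sequence (also called variant 9601) sits in antisense orientation between paired lox2272 and loxP sites arranged as a FLEX switch. Cre recombination inverts the insert into the sense orientation and then locks it there by excising one site of each pair, restricting expression to Cre-expressing cells.

The sensor consists of the E. coli glutamate/aspartate-binding protein GltI interrupted by an Aequorea-derived GFP module annotated as cEGFP. An N-terminal Igκ leader directs secretion, and a C-terminal Myc epitope plus the PDGFRβ transmembrane domain display the sensor on the cell surface. A WPRE and an SV40 polyadenylation signal follow to enhance transcript stability and processing.

The "4f" variant offers improved sensitivity with fast deactivation kinetics. The depositor notes that the alternative NGR-anchored version matched or outperformed this PDGFR version in all conditions tested.
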