Addgene plasmid #234448: pAAV-CAG-flex-iGluSnFR4f-PDGFR-WPRE
Purpose: AAV-mediated expression of glutamate sensor with improved sensitivity and fast deactivation kinetics (4f = fast); NGR vector matches or outperforms PDGFR in all conditions tested.
Depositing lab: GENIE Project. Depositing organization: HHMI, Janelia Research Campus. Publication: Glutamate indicators with increased sensitivity and tailored deactivation rates. Aggarwal A, Negrean A, Chen Y, Iyer R, Reep D, Liu A, Palutla A, Xie ME, MacLennan BJ, Hagihara KM, Kinsey LW, Sun JL, Yao P, Zheng J, Tsang A, Tsegaye G, Zhang Y, Patel RH, Arthur BJ, Hiblot J, Leippe P, Tarnawski M, Marvin JS, Vevea JD, Turaga SC, Tebo AG, Carandini M, Rossi LF, Kleinfeld D, Konnerth A, Svoboda K, Turner GC, Hasseman JP, Podgorski K. Nat Methods. 2026 Feb;23(2):417-425. doi: 10.1038/s41592-025-02965-z. Epub 2025 Dec 23. PubMed 41436654.
Backbone
  Vector backbone: pAAV-CAG-FLEX
  Backbone manufacturer: Scott Sternson
  Vector type: Mammalian Expression, AAV, Cre/Lox
Growth in bacteria
  Bacterial resistance: Ampicillin, 100 μg/mL
  Growth temperature: 37°C
  Growth strain: NEB Stable
  Growth instructions: Depositing lab recommends limiting overnight liquid culture to 16 h at higher temperatures (37 C) to maintain ITR integrity, rather than 30 C for 20 h.
  Copy number: High Copy
Gene/Insert
  Gene/Insert name: iGluSnFR4f-PDGFR (alt name: variant 9601)
  Species: Synthetic; E. coli, A. victoria (jellyfish)
  Insert size (bp): 1821
  Promoter: CAG
  Tag / fusion protein: IgK chain (N terminal on insert); Myc epi tag-PDGFR TM Domain (C terminal on insert)
  Cloning method: Restriction Enzyme; 5′ cloning site unknown (unknown if destroyed)
Terms and licenses: Academic/Nonprofit Terms; Industry Terms: Not Available to Industry
Depositor comments: Please visit https://doi.org/10.1101/2025.03.20.643984 for bioRxiv preprint.
How to cite: pAAV-CAG-flex-iGluSnFR4f-PDGFR-WPRE was a gift from GENIE Project (Addgene plasmid # 234448 ; http://n2t.net/addgene:234448 ; RRID:Addgene_234448)
